Addgene plasmid #86955: pAAV_GW_Dest
Purpose: (Empty Backbone) Gateway destination transfer plasmid for making AAV. Contains a DIO cassette for cre-induction. Without cre, insert is backwards in reference to promoter.
Depositing lab: Joseph Dougherty. Depositing organization: Washington University in Saint Louis. Publication: A viral toolkit for recording transcription factor-DNA interactions in live mouse tissues. Cammack AJ, Moudgil A, Chen J, Vasek MJ, Shabsovich M, McCullough K, Yen A, Lagunas T, Maloney SE, He J, Chen X, Hooda M, Wilkinson MN, Miller TM, Mitra RD, Dougherty JD. Proc Natl Acad Sci U S A. 2020 May 5;117(18):10003-10014. doi: 10.1073/pnas.1918241117. Epub 2020 Apr 16. PubMed 32300008.
Backbone
  Vector backbone: pAAV_GW_Dest
  Vector type: Mammalian Expression, AAV
Growth in bacteria
  Bacterial resistance: Chloramphenicol and Ampicillin, 25 & 100 μg/mL
  Growth temperature: 37°C
  Growth strain: ccdB Survival
  Copy number: High Copy
Gene/Insert
  Gene/Insert name: None
Terms and licenses: Academic/Nonprofit Terms; Industry Terms: Not Available to Industry
How to cite: pAAV_GW_Dest was a gift from Joseph Dougherty (Addgene plasmid # 86955 ; http://n2t.net/addgene:86955 ; RRID:Addgene_86955)
