[The description below was written by a language model from this plasmid's Addgene catalogue record and pLannotate feature annotations shown in this document.]
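Description:
pAAV_GW_Dest is an empty Gateway destination vector that serves as an AAV transfer plasmid for Cre-dependent expression in mammalian cells. It carries no gene of interest. The backbone has a high-copy ColE1/pUC-type origin, an f1 phage origin and an ampicillin resistance gene. The Gateway cassette adds chloramphenicol resistance, so the empty vector is selected on both antibiotics. Because the cassette also encodes the CcdB gyrase toxin, the plasmid has to be propagated in a ccdB-tolerant strain.

The region to be packaged is bounded by AAV2 inverted terminal repeats. One is annotated in full, while the other is detected only as short fragments in the sequencing result. Between them, all on the same strand, lie a human EF-1α promoter, the floxed cassette, a WPRE to enhance transcript stability and expression, and a human growth hormone polyadenylation signal. The cassette is a DIO (double-inverted orientation) arrangement: a loxP/lox2272 pair on each side, with the two pairs facing each other, encloses attR1, the chloramphenicol resistance gene, ccdB and attR2. An LR recombination with an entry clone replaces the chloramphenicol/ccdB segment with the chosen coding sequence, and loss of ccdB provides counter-selection in standard strains. According to the record, the insert then sits backwards relative to the promoter and is not expressed without Cre. Cre inverts the segment through one pair of compatible lox sites, then excises between the other pair, locking the insert in the sense orientation.

The vector is intended for building AAV genomes that restrict transgene expression to Cre-expressing cells. The associated publication describes a viral toolkit for recording transcription factor–DNA interactions in live mouse tissues.
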