Features (pLannotate 1.2.2; 29 found; start..end, strand, type, name):
      1..141     -  repeat_region  AAV2 ITR: inverted terminal repeat of adeno-associated virus serotype 2 inverted
    181..657     -  polyA_signal   hGH poly(A) signal: human growth hormone polyadenylation signal
    689..1277    -  misc_feature   WPRE: woodchuck hepatitis virus posttranscriptional regulatory element
   1277..1301    -  misc_feature   MCS (fragment): pBluescript multiple cloning site
   1302..1335    +  protein_bind   loxP: Cre-mediated recombination occurs in the 8-bp core sequence (GCATACAT). Cre recombinase
   1336..1385    +  intron         β-globin intron (fragment): internally truncated intron from human β-globin
   1386..1419    +  protein_bind   lox2272: Cre-mediated recombination occurs in the 8-bp core sequence (GGATACTT). lox2272 sites are compatible with each other, but incompatible with loxP or loxN sites (Lee and Saito, 1988). Cre recombinase
   1426..1550    +  protein_bind   attR1: mutant version of attR; recombination site for the Gateway® LR reaction LR Clonase™
   1575..1605    +  promoter       lac UV5 promoter: E. coli lac promoter with an "up" mutation
   1629..1658    +  promoter       cat promoter (fragment): promoter of the E. coli cat gene encoding chloramphenicol acetyltransferase
   1659..2318    +  CDS            CmR: chloramphenicol acetyltransferase; cat; confers resistance to chloramphenicol
   2497..2655    +  CDS            ccdA (fragment): CCDA_ECO57 - Also known as H, letA. Experimental evidence at protein level: Swiss-Prot protein existence level 1. Antitoxin component of a type II toxin-antitoxin (TA) system which inhibits the post-segregational killing (PSK) of plasmid-free cells, also referred to as a plasmid addiction system. Binds to and blocks the activity of CcdB; will also remove bound CcdB protein from the CcdB-GyrA complex by forming a CcdA-CcdB complex, a process termed rejuvenation. Functions as a transcriptional corepressor for the ccdAB operon, repression also requires CcdB (By similarity). From Escherichia coli
   2660..2962    +  CDS            ccdB: CCDB_ECOLI - Also known as G, letB, letD. Experimental evidence at protein level: Swiss-Prot protein existence level 1. Toxic component of a type II toxin-antitoxin (TA) system, functioning in plasmid maintainence. Responsible for the post- segregational killing (PSK) of plasmid-free cells, also referred to as a plasmid addiction system. Half-life of over 2 hours. Cell killing by CcdB is accompanied by filamentation, defects in chromosome and plasmid segregation, defects in cell division, formation of anucleate cells, decreased DNA synthesis and plasmid loss. Interferes with the activity of DN
   3006..3125    -  protein_bind   attR2: mutant version of attR; recombination site for the Gateway® LR reaction LR Clonase™
   3141..3174    -  protein_bind   loxP: Cre-mediated recombination occurs in the 8-bp core sequence (GCATACAT). Cre recombinase
   3175..3224    +  intron         β-globin intron (fragment): internally truncated intron from human β-globin
   3225..3258    -  protein_bind   lox2272: Cre-mediated recombination occurs in the 8-bp core sequence (GGATACTT). lox2272 sites are compatible with each other, but incompatible with loxP or loxN sites (Lee and Saito, 1988). Cre recombinase
   3265..3282    -  misc_feature   MCS (fragment): pUC18/19 multiple cloning site
   3289..4467    -  promoter       EF-1α promoter: strong constitutive promoter for human elongation factor EF-1α
   4474..4540    -  CDS            small t antigen (fragment): SV40 (simian virus 40) small t antigen
   4603..4630    -  repeat_region  AAV2 ITR (fragment): inverted terminal repeat of adeno-associated virus serotype 2 inverted
   4659..4686    -  repeat_region  AAV2 ITR (fragment): inverted terminal repeat of adeno-associated virus serotype 2 inverted
   4759..5347    -  rep_origin     ori: high-copy-number ColE1/pMB1/pBR322/pUC origin of replication
   5518..6378    -  CDS            AmpR: β-lactamase; bla; confers resistance to ampicillin, carbenicillin, and related antibiotics
   6379..6483    -  promoter       AmpR promoter: bla
   6578..6613    +  CDS            rop (fragment): Rop protein, which maintains plasmids at low copy number; rop
   6715..6764    +  misc_feature   bom (fragment): basis of mobility region from pBR322
   6765..7220    -  rep_origin     f1 ori (sequence partly withheld): f1 bacteriophage origin of replication; arrow indicates direction of (+) strand synthesis
   7239..7290    +  misc_feature   bom (fragment): basis of mobility region from pBR322
>Addgene plasmid #86955 | pAAV_GW_Dest | addgene full sequence | sequence record 173896 | Addgene NGS Result
CCTGCAGGCAGCTGCGCGCTCGCTCGCTCACTGAGGCCGCCCGGGCAAAGCCCGGGCGTCGGGCGACCTT
TGGTCGCCCGGCCTCAGTGAGCGAGCGAGCGCGCAGAGAGGGAGTGGCCAACTCCATCACTAGGGGTTCC
TGCGGCCGCTCGGTCCGCACGTGGTTACCTACAAAATCAGAAGGACAGGGAAGGGAGCAGTGGTTCACGC
CTGTAATCCCAGCAATTTGGGAGGCCAAGGTGGGTAGATCACCTGAGATTAGGAGTTGGAGACCAGCCTG
GCCAATATGGTGAAACCCCGTCTCTACCAAAAAAACAAAAATTAGCTGAGCCTGGTCATGCATGCCTGGA
ATCCCAACAACTCGGGAGGCTGAGGCAGGAGAATCGCTTGAACCCAGGAGGCGGAGATTGCAGTGAGCCA
AGATTGTGCCACTGCACTCCAGCTTGGTTCCCAATAGACCCCGCAGGCCCTACAGGTTGTCTTCCCAACT
TGCCCCTTGCTCCATACCACCCCCCTCCACCCCATAATATTATAGAAGGACACCTAGTCAGACAAAATGA
TGCAACTTAATTTTATTAGGACAAGGCTGGTGGGCACTGGAGTGGCAACTTCCAGGGCCAGGAGAGGCAC
TGGGGAGGGGTCACAGGGATGCCACCCGTAGATCTCTCGAGCAGCGCTCGGTATCGATGCGGGGAGGCGG
CCCAAAGGGAGATCCGACTCGTCTGAGGGCGAAGGCGAAGACGCGGAAGAGGCCGCAGAGCCGGCAGCAG
GCCGCGGGAAGGAAGGTCCGCTGGATTGAGGGCCGAAGGGACGTAGCAGAAGGACGTCCCGCGCAGAATC
CAGGTGGCAACATAGGCGAGCAGCCAAGGAAAGGACGATGATTTCCCCGACAACACCACGGAATTGTCAG
TGCCCAACAGCCGAGCCCCTGTCCAGCAGCGGGCAAGGCAGGCGGCGATGAGTTCCGCCGTGGCAATAGG
GAGGGGGAAAGCGAAAGTCCCGGAAAGGAGCTGACAGGTGGTGGCAATGCCCCAACCAGTGGGGGTTGCG
TCAGCAAACACAGTGCACACCACGCCACGTTGCCTGACAACGGGCCACAACTCCTCATAAAGAGACAGCA
ACCAGGATTTATACAAGGAGGAGAAAATGAAAGCCATACGGGAAGCAATAGCATGATACAAAGGCATTAA
AGCAGCGTATCCACATAGCGTAAAAGGAGCAACATAGTTAAGAATACCAGTCAATCTTTCACAAATTTTG
TAATCCAGAGGTTGATTATCGATAAGCTTGATATCGAATTCATAACTTCGTATAGCATACATTATACGAA
GTTATTCTTTGCACCATTCTAAAGAATAACAGTGATAATTTCTGGGTTAAGGCAAATAACTTCGTATAGG
ATACTTTATACGAAGTTATGCTAGCACAAGTTTGTACAAAAAAGCTGAACGAGAAACGTAAAATGATATA
AATATCAATATATTAAATTAGATTTTGCATAAAAAACAGACTACATAATACTGTAAAACACAACATATCC
AGTCACTATGGCGGCCGCATTAGGCACCCCAGGCTTTACACTTTATGCTTCCGGCTCGTATAATGTGTGG
ATTTTGAGTTAGGATCCGTCGAGATTTTCAGGAGCTAAGGAAGCTAAAATGGAGAAAAAAATCACTGGAT
ATACCACCGTTGATATATCCCAATGGCATCGTAAAGAACATTTTGAGGCATTTCAGTCAGTTGCTCAATG
TACCTATAACCAGACCGTTCAGCTGGATATTACGGCCTTTTTAAAGACCGTAAAGAAAAATAAGCACAAG
TTTTATCCGGCCTTTATTCACATTCTTGCCCGCCTGATGAATGCTCATCCGGAATTCCGTATGGCAATGA
AAGACGGTGAGCTGGTGATATGGGATAGTGTTCACCCTTGTTACACCGTTTTCCATGAGCAAACTGAAAC
GTTTTCATCGCTCTGGAGTGAATACCACGACGATTTCCGGCAGTTTCTACACATATATTCGCAAGATGTG
GCGTGTTACGGTGAAAACCTGGCCTATTTCCCTAAAGGGTTTATTGAGAATATGTTTTTCGTCTCAGCCA
ATCCCTGGGTGAGTTTCACCAGTTTTGATTTAAACGTGGCCAATATGGACAACTTCTTCGCCCCCGTTTT
CACCATGGGCAAATATTATACGCAAGGCGACAAGGTGCTGATGCCGCTGGCGATTCAGGTTCATCATGCC
GTTTGTGATGGCTTCCATGTCGGCAGAATGCTTAATGAATTACAACAGTACTGCGATGAGTGGCAGGGCG
GGGCGTAAACGCGTGGATCCGGCTTACTAAAAGCCAGATAACAGTATGCGTATTTGCGCGCTGATTTTTG
CGGTATAAGAATATATACTGATATGTATACCCGAAGTATGTCAAAAAGAGGTATGCTATGAAGCAGCGTA
TTACAGTGACAGTTGACAGCGACAGCTATCAGTTGCTCAAGGCATATATGATGTCAATATCTCCGGTCTG
GTAAGCACAACCATGCAGAATGAAGCCCGTCGTCTGCGTGCCGAACGCTGGAAAGCGGAAAATCAGGAAG
GGATGGCTGAGGTCGCCCGGTTTATTGAAATGAACGGCTCTTTTGCTGACGAGAACAGGGGCTGGTGAAA
TGCAGTTTAAGGTTTACACCTATAAAAGAGAGAGCCGTTATCGTCTGTTTGTGGATGTACAGAGTGATAT
TATTGACACGCCCGGGCGACGGATGGTGATCCCCCTGGCCAGTGCACGTCTGCTGTCAGATAAAGTCTCC
CGTGAACTTTACCCGGTGGTGCATATCGGGGATGAAAGCTGGCGCATGATGACCACCGATATGGCCAGTG
TGCCGGTCTCCGTTATCGGGGAAGAAGTGGCTGATCTCAGCCACCGCGAAAATGACATCAAAAACGCCAT
TAACCTGATGTTCTGGGGAATATAAATGTCAGGCTCCCTTATACACAGCCAGTCTGCAGGTCGACCATAG
TGACTGGATATGTTGTGTTTTACAGTATTATGTAGTCTGTTTTTTATGCAAAATCTAATTTAATATATTG
ATATTTATATCATTTTACGTTTCTCGTTCAGCTTTCTTGTACAAATTTAGTTGGCGCGCCATAACTTCGT
ATAATGTATGCTATACGAAGTTATTAAGAGGTTTCATATTGCTAATAGCAGCTACAATCCAGCTACCATT
CTGCATAACTTCGTATAAAGTATCCTATACGAAGTTATTCCGGAGTCGACTCTAGAGGATCCGGTACCTC
ACGACACCTGAAATGGAAGAAAAAAACTTTGAACCACTGTCTGAGGCTTGAGAATGAACCAAGATCCAAA
CTCAAAAAGGGCAAATTCCAAGGAGAATTACATCAAGTGCCAAGCTGGCCTAACTTCAGTCTCCACCCAC
TCAGTGTGGGGAAACTCCATCGCATAAAACCCCTCCCCCCAACCTAAAGACGACGTACTCCAAAAGCTCG
AGAACTAATCGAGGTGCCTGGACGGCGCCCGGTACTCCGTGGAGTCACATGAAGCGACGGCTGAGGACGG
AAAGGCCCTTTTCCTTTGTGTGGGTGACTCACCCGCCCGCTCTCCCGAGCGCCGCGTCCTCCATTTTGAG
CTCCCTGCAGCAGGGCCGGGAAGCGGCCATCTTTCCGCTCACGCAACTGGTGCCGACCGGGCCAGCCTTG
CCGCCCAGGGCGGGGCGATACACGGCGGCGCGAGGCCAGGCACCAGAGCAGGCCGGCCAGCTTGAGACTA
CCCCCGTCCGATTCTCGGTGGCCGCGCTCGCAGGCCCCGCCTCGCCGAACATGTGCGCTGGGACGCACGG
GCCCCGTCGCCGCCCGCGGCCCCAAAAACCGAAATACCAGTGTGCAGATCTTGGCCCGCATTTACAAGAC
TATCTTGCCAGAAAAAAAGCGTCGCAGCAGGTCATCAAAAATTTTAAATGGCTAGAGACTTATCGAAAGC
AGCGAGACAGGCGCGAAGGTGCCACCAGATTCGCACGCGGCGGCCCCAGCGCCCAGGCCAGGCCTCAACT
CAAGCACGAGGCGAAGGGGCTCCTTAAGCGCAAGGCCTCGAACTCTCCCACCCACTTCCAACCCGAAGCT
CGGGATCAAGAATCACGTACTGCAGCCAGGTGGAAGTAATTCAAGGCACGCAAGGGCCATAACCCGTAAA
GAGGCCAGGCCCGCGGGAACCACACACGGCACTTACCTGTGTTCTGGCGGCAAACCCGTTGCGAAAAAGA
ACGTTCACGGCGACTACTGCACTTATATACGGTTCTCCCCCACCCTCGGGAAAAAGGCGGAGCCAGTACA
CGACATCACTTTCCCAGTTTACCCCGCGCCACCTTCTCTAGGCACCGGTTCAATTGCCGACCCCTCCCCC
CAACTTCTCGGGGACTGTGGGCGATGTGCGCTCTGCCCACTGACGGGCACCGGAGCCAATTCCCACTCCT
TTCAAGACCTAGAAGGTCCATTAGCTGCAAAGATTCCTCTCTGTTTAAAACTTTATCCATCTTTGCAAAG
CTTACGCGTGCGGCCGCAGGAACCCCTAGTGATGGAGTTGGCCACTCCCTCTCTGCGCGCTCGCTCGCTC
ACTGAGGCCGGGCGACCAAAGGTCGCCCGACGCCCGGGCGGCCTCAGTGAGCGAGCGAGCGCGCAGCTGC
CTGCAGGACATGTGAGCAAAAGGCCAGCAAAAGGCCAGGAACCGTAAAAAGGCCGCGTTGCTGGCGTTTT
TCCATAGGCTCCGCCCCCCTGACGAGCATCACAAAAATCGACGCTCAAGTCAGAGGTGGCGAAACCCGAC
AGGACTATAAAGATACCAGGCGTTTCCCCCTGGAAGCTCCCTCGTGCGCTCTCCTGTTCCGACCCTGCCG
CTTACCGGATACCTGTCCGCCTTTCTCCCTTCGGGAAGCGTGGCGCTTTCTCATAGCTCACGCTGTAGGT
ATCTCAGTTCGGTGTAGGTCGTTCGCTCCAAGCTGGGCTGTGTGCACGAACCCCCCGTTCAGCCCGACCG
CTGCGCCTTATCCGGTAACTATCGTCTTGAGTCCAACCCGGTAAGACACGACTTATCGCCACTGGCAGCA
GCCACTGGTAACAGGATTAGCAGAGCGAGGTATGTAGGCGGTGCTACAGAGTTCTTGAAGTGGTGGCCTA
ACTACGGCTACACTAGAAGAACAGTATTTGGTATCTGCGCTCTGCTGAAGCCAGTTACCTTCGGAAAAAG
AGTTGGTAGCTCTTGATCCGGCAAACAAACCACCGCTGGTAGCGGTGGTTTTTTTGTTTGCAAGCAGCAG
ATTACGCGCAGAAAAAAAGGATCTCAAGAAGATCCTTTGATCTTTTCTACGGGGTCTGACGCTCAGTGGA
ACGAAAACTCACGTTAAGGGATTTTGGTCATGAGATTATCAAAAAGGATCTTCACCTAGATCCTTTTAAA
TTAAAAATGAAGTTTTAAATCAATCTAAAGTATATATGAGTAAACTTGGTCTGACAGTTACCAATGCTTA
ATCAGTGAGGCACCTATCTCAGCGATCTGTCTATTTCGTTCATCCATAGTTGCCTGACTCCCCGTCGTGT
AGATAACTACGATACGGGAGGGCTTACCATCTGGCCCCAGTGCTGCAATGATACCGCGAGACCCACGCTC
ACCGGCTCCAGATTTATCAGCAATAAACCAGCCAGCCGGAAGGGCCGAGCGCAGAAGTGGTCCTGCAACT
TTATCCGCCTCCATCCAGTCTATTAATTGTTGCCGGGAAGCTAGAGTAAGTAGTTCGCCAGTTAATAGTT
TGCGCAACGTTGTTGCCATTGCTACAGGCATCGTGGTGTCACGCTCGTCGTTTGGTATGGCTTCATTCAG
CTCCGGTTCCCAACGATCAAGGCGAGTTACATGATCCCCCATGTTGTGCAAAAAAGCGGTTAGCTCCTTC
GGTCCTCCGATCGTTGTCAGAAGTAAGTTGGCCGCAGTGTTATCACTCATGGTTATGGCAGCACTGCATA
ATTCTCTTACTGTCATGCCATCCGTAAGATGCTTTTCTGTGACTGGTGAGTACTCAACCAAGTCATTCTG
AGAATAGTGTATGCGGCGACCGAGTTGCTCTTGCCCGGCGTCAATACGGGATAATACCGCGCCACATAGC
AGAACTTTAAAAGTGCTCATCATTGGAAAACGTTCTTCGGGGCGAAAACTCTCAAGGATCTTACCGCTGT
TGAGATCCAGTTCGATGTAACCCACTCGTGCACCCAACTGATCTTCAGCATCTTTTACTTTCACCAGCGT
TTCTGGGTGAGCAAAAACAGGAAGGCAAAATGCCGCAAAAAAGGGAATAAGGGCGACACGGAAATGTTGA
ATACTCATACTCTTCCTTTTTCAATATTATTGAAGCATTTATCAGGGTTATTGTCTCATGAGCGGATACA
TATTTGAATGTATTTAGAAAAATAAACAAATAGGGGTTCCGCGCACATTTCCCCGAAAAGTGCCACCTGA
CGTCTAAGAAACCATTATTATCATGACATTAACCTATAAAAATAGGCGTATCACGAGGCCCTTTCGTCTC
GCGCGTTTCGGTGATGACGGTGAAAACCTCTGACACATGCAGCTCCCGGAGACGGTCACAGCTTGTCTGT
AAGCGGATGCCGGGAGCAGACAAGCCCGTCAGGGCGCGTCAGCGGGTGTTGGCGGGTGTCGGGGCTGGCT
TAACTATGCGGCATCAGAGCAGATTGTACTGAGAGTGCACCATAAAATTGTAAACGTTAATATTTTGTTA
AAATTCGCGTTAAATTTTTGTTAAATCAGCTCATTTTTTAACCAATAGACCGAAATCGGCAAAATCCCTT
ATAAATCAAAAGAATAGCCCGAGATAGAGT
[37 nt withheld, positions 6891-6927]
AAAGAACGTGGACTCCAACGTCAAAGG
[141 nt withheld, positions 6955-7095]
G
[46 nt withheld, positions 7097-7142]
A
[95 nt withheld, positions 7144-7238]
TATGCGGTGTGAAATACCGCACAGATGCGTAAGGAGAAAATACCGCATCAGGCGCC
